>Addgene plasmid #120592 | Smp_166340-Cd4-bio-His | addgene full sequence | sequence record 234050 | Addgene NGS Result
GTGATGCGGTTTTGGCAGTACACCAATGGGCGTGGATAGCGGTTTGACTCACGGGGATTTCCAAGTCTCC
ACCCCATTGACGTCAATGGGAGTTTGTTTTGGCACCAAAATCAACGGGACTTTCCAAAATGTCGTAATAA
CCCCGCCCCGTTGACGCAAATGGGCGGTAGGCGTGTACGGTGGGAGGTCTATATAAGCAGAGCTCGTTTA
GTGAACCGTCAGATCCTCACTCTCTTCCGCATCGCTGTCTGCGAGGGCCAGCTGTTGGGCTCGCGGTTGA
GGACAAACTCTTCGCGGTCTTTCCAGTACTCTTGGATCGGAAACCCGTCGGCCTCCGAACGGTACTCCGC
CACCGAGGGACCTGAGCGAGTCCGCATCGACCGGATCGGAAAACCTCTCGAGAAAGGCGTCTAACCAGTC
ACAGTCGCAAGGTAGGCTGAGCACCGTGGCGGGCGGCAGCGGGTGGCGGTCGGGGTTGTTTCTGGCGGAG
GTGCTGCTGATGATGTAATTAAAGTAGGCGGTCTTGAGACGGCGGATGGTCGAGGTGAGGTGTGGCAGGC
TTGAGATCCAGCTGTTGGGGTGAGTACTCCCTCTCAAAAGCGGGCATTACTTCTGCGCTAAGATTGTCAG
TTTCCAAAAACGAGGAGGATTTGATATTCACCTGGCCCGATCTGGCCATACACTTGAGTGACAATGACAT
CCACTTTGCCTTTCTCTCCACAGGTGTCCACTCCCAGGTCCAAGTTTGCCACCATGGAGTTTCAGACCCA
GGTACTCATGTCCCTGCTGCTCTGCATGTCTGGTGCGGCCGCCCTGGATTGCTACAGCTGCCTGCTGTGC
CCCAACCCCTTCAACCCCAGCAGCCCCCTGGTGCACAACTACAGCAACTGCAAGTGGTGCGCCAAGCTGG
AAGTGCCCGGCTACAGCAACCCCATCCGGCAGTGCACCCCCAGATGCGACTTCGAGTACTTCAGCAAGAC
CTACCCCAAGCTGCGGTACTACTGCTGCCAGTACAGCTACTGCAACGAGTCTGGCGCGCCGTCGACCTCC
ATCACGGCCTATAAGAGTGAGGGGGAGTCAGCGGAGTTCTCCTTCCCACTCAACCTTGGAGAGGAAAGCC
TGCAGGGAGAGTTGAGATGGAAGGCAGAGAAGGCTCCTTCTTCCCAGTCCTGGATCACCTTCTCCCTAAA
GAACCAAAAGGTGTCTGTGCAGAAGTCTACTAGCAACCCCAAGTTCCAGCTGTCCGAAACGCTCCCACTC
ACCCTTCAGATACCCCAGGTCTCCCTTCAGTTTGCTGGTTCTGGCAACCTGACCCTGACTCTGGACAGAG
GGATACTGTATCAGGAAGTGAACCTGGTGGTGATGAAAGTGACTCAGCCCGACAGCAACACTTTGACCTG
TGAGGTGATGGGACCCACCTCACCCAAGATGAGACTGATCTTGAAGCAGGAGAATCAGGAGGCCAGGGTC
TCCAGGCAGGAGAAAGTGATTCAAGTGCAGGCCCCTGAAGCAGGGGTGTGGCAATGTCTACTGAGTGAAG
GTGAAGAGGTCAAGATGGACTCCAAGATCCAGGTTTTATCCAAAGGGTTGAATTCCGGCAGCCTGCACCA
CATCCTGGACGCCCAGAAGATGCTGTGGAACCACAGGGACAGGAACCTGCCTCCTCTGGCCCCTCTGGGC
CCCCACCACCATCACCACCATTGAGTCTAGACACGTGATTAATTAAGGATCCCCCGACCTCGACCTCTGG
CTAATAAAGGAAATTTATTTTCATTGCAATAGTGTGTTGGAATTTTTTGTGTCTCTCACTCGGAAGGACA
TATGGGAGGGCAAATCATTTGGTCGAGATCCCTCGGAGATCTCTAGCTAGAGGATCGATCCCCGCCCCGG
ACGAACTAAACCTGACTACGACATCTCTGCCCCTTCTTCGCGGGGCAGTGCATGTAATCCCTTCAGTTGG
TTGGTACAACTTGCCAACTGGGCCCTGTTCCACATGTGACACGGGGGGGGACCAAACACAAAGGGGTTCT
CTGACTGTAGTTGACATCCTTATAAATGGATGTGCACATTTGCCAACACTGAGTGGCTTTCATCCTGGAG
CAGACTTTGCAGTCTGTGGACTGCAACACAACATTGCCTTTATGTGTAACTCTTGGCTGAAGCTCTTACA
CCAATGCTGGGGGACATGTACCTCCCAGGGGCCCAGGAAGACTACGGGAGGCTACACCAACGTCAATCAG
AGGGGCCTGTGTAGCTACCGATAAGCGGACCCTCAAGAGGGCATTAGCAATAGTGTTTATAAGGCCCCCT
TGTTAACCCTAAACGGGTAGCATATGCTTCCCGGGTAGTAGTATATACTATCCAGACTAACCCTAATTCA
ATAGCATATGTTACCCAACGGGAAGCATATGCTATCGAATTAGGGTTAGTAAAAGGGTCCTAAGGAACAG
CGATATCTCCCACCCCATGAGCTGTCACGGTTTTATTTACATGGGGTCAGGATTCCACGAGGGTAGTGAA
CCATTTTAGTCACAAGGGCAGTGGCTGAAGATCAAGGAGCGGGCAGTGAACTCTCCTGAATCTTCGCCTG
CTTCTTCATTCTCCTTCGTTTAGCTAATAGAATAACTGCTGAGTTGTGAACAGTAAGGTGTATGTGAGGT
GCTCGAAAACAAGGTTTCAGGTGACGCCCCCAGAATAAAATTTGGACGGGGGGTTCAGTGGTGGCATTGT
GCTATGACACCAATATAACCCTCACAAACCCCTTGGGCAATAAATACTAGTGTAGGAATGAAACATTCTG
AATATCTTTAACAATAGAAATCCATGGGGTGGGGACAAGCCGTAAAGACTGGATGTCCATCTCACACGAA
TTTATGGCTATGGGCAACACATAATCCTAGTGCAATATGATACTGGGGTTATTAAGATGTGTCCCAGGCA
GGGACCAAGACAGGTGAACCATGTTGTTACACTCTATTTGTAACAAGGGGAAAGAGAGTGGACGCCGACA
GCAGCGGACTCCACTGGTTGTCTCTAACACCCCCGAAAATTAAACGGGGCTCCACGCCAATGGGGCCCAT
AAACAAAGACAAGTGGCCACTCTTTTTTTTGAAATTGTGGAGTGGGGGCACGCGTCAGCCCCCACACGCC
GCCCTGCGGTTTTGGACTGTAAAATAAGGGTGTAATAACTTGGCTGATTGTAACCCCGCTAACCACTGCG
GTCAAACCACTTGCCCACAAAACCACTAATGGCACCCCGGGGAATACCTGCATAAGTAGGTGGGCGGGCC
AAGATAGGGGCGCGATTGCTGCGATCTGGAGGACAAATTACACACACTTGCGCCTGAGCGCCAAGCACAG
GGTTGTTGGTCCTCATATTCACGAGGTCGCTGAGAGCACGGTGGGCTAATGTTGCCATGGGTAGCATATA
CTACCCAAATATCTGGATAGCATATGCTATCCTAATCTATATCTGGGTAGCATAGGCTATCCTAATCTAT
ATCTGGGTAGCATATGCTATCCTAATCTATATCTGGGTAGTATATGCTATCCTAATTTATATCTGGGTAG
CATAGGCTATCCTAATCTATATCTGGGTAGCATATGCTATCCTAATCTATATCTGGGTAGTATATGCTAT
CCTAATCTGTATCCGGGTAGCATATGCTATCCTAATAGAGATTAGGGTAGTATATGCTATCCTAATTTAT
ATCTGGGTAGCATATACTACCCAAATATCTGGATAGCATATGCTATCCTAATCTATATCTGGGTAGCATA
TGCTATCCTAATCTATATCTGGGTAGCATAGGCTATCCTAATCTATATCTGGGTAGCATATGCTATCCTA
ATCTATATCTGGGTAGTATATGCTATCCTAATTTATATCTGGGTAGCATAGGCTATCCTAATCTATATCT
GGGTAGCATATGCTATCCTAATCTATATCTGGGTAGTATATGCTATCCTAATCTGTATCCGGGTAGCATA
TGCTATCCTCATGATAAGCTGTCAAACATGAGAATTTTCTTGAAGACGAAAGGGCCTCGTGATACGCCTA
TTTTTATAGGTTAATGTCATGATAATAATGGTTTCTTAGACGTCAGGTGGCACTTTTCGGGGAAATGTGC
GCGGAACCCCTATTTGTTTATTTTTCTAAATACATTCAAATATGTATCCGCTCATGAGACAATAACCCTG
ATAAATGCTTCAATAATATTGAAAAAGGAAGAGTATGAGTATTCAACATTTCCGTGTCGCCCTTATTCCC
TTTTTTGCGGCATTTTGCCTTCCTGTTTTTGCTCACCCAGAAACGCTGGTGAAAGTAAAAGATGCTGAAG
ATCAGTTGGGTGCACGAGTGGGTTACATCGAACTGGATCTCAACAGCGGTAAGATCCTTGAGAGTTTTCG
CCCCGAAGAACGTTTTCCAATGATGAGCACTTTTAAAGTTCTGCTATGTGGCGCGGTATTATCCCGTGTT
GACGCCGGGCAAGAGCAACTCGGTCGCCGCATACACTATTCTCAGAATGACTTGGTTGAGTACTCACCAG
TCACAGAAAAGCATCTTACGGATGGCATGACAGTAAGAGAATTATGCAGTGCTGCCATAACCATGAGTGA
TAACACTGCGGCCAACTTACTTCTGACAACGATCGGAGGACCGAAGGAGCTAACCGCTTTTTTGCACAAC
ATGGGGGATCATGTAACTCGCCTTGATCGTTGGGAACCGGAGCTGAATGAAGCCATACCAAACGACGAGC
GTGACACCACGATGCCTGCAGCAATGGCAACAACGTTGCGCAAACTATTAACTGGCGAACTACTTACTCT
AGCTTCCCGGCAACAATTAATAGACTGGATGGAGGCGGATAAAGTTGCAGGACCACTTCTGCGCTCGGCC
CTTCCGGCTGGCTGGTTTATTGCTGATAAATCTGGAGCCGGTGAGCGTGGGTCTCGCGGTATCATTGCAG
CACTGGGGCCAGATGGTAAGCCCTCCCGTATCGTAGTTATCTACACGACGGGGAGTCAGGCAACTATGGA
TGAACGAAATAGACAGATCGCTGAGATAGGTGCCTCACTGATTAAGCATTGGTAACTGTCAGACCAAGTT
TACTCATATATACTTTAGATTGATTTAAAACTTCATTTTTAATTTAAAAGGATCTAGGTGAAGATCCTTT
TTGATAATCTCATGACCAAAATCCCTTAACGTGAGTTTTCGTTCCACTGAGCGTCAGACCCCGTAGAAAA
GATCAAAGGATCTTCTTGAGATCCTTTTTTTCTGCGCGTAATCTGCTGCTTGCAAACAAAAAAACCACCG
CTACCAGCGGTGGTTTGTTTGCCGGATCAAGAGCTACCAACTCTTTTTCCGAAGGTAACTGGCTTCAGCA
GAGCGCAGATACCAAATACTGTTCTTCTAGTGTAGCCGTAGTTAGGCCACCACTTCAAGAACTCTGTAGC
ACCGCCTACATACCTCGCTCTGCTAATCCTGTTACCAGTGGCTGCTGCCAGTGGCGATAAGTCGTGTCTT
ACCGGGTTGGACTCAAGACGATAGTTACCGGATAAGGCGCAGCGGTCGGGCTGAACGGGGGGTTCGTGCA
CACAGCCCAGCTTGGAGCGAACGACCTACACCGAACTGAGATACCTACAGCGTGAGCTATGAGAAAGCGC
CACGCTTCCCGAAGGGAGAAAGGCGGACAGGTATCCGGTAAGCGGCAGGGTCGGAACAGGAGAGCGCACG
AGGGAGCTTCCAGGGGGAAACGCCTGGTATCTTTATAGTCCTGTCGGGTTTCGCCACCTCTGACTTGAGC
GTCGATTTTTGTGATGCTCGTCAGGGGGGCGGAGCCTATGGAAAAACGCCAGCAACGCGGCCTTTTTACG
GTTCCTGGCCTTTTGCTGGCCTTTTGCTCACATGTTCTTTCCTGCGTTATCCCCTGATTCTGTGGATAAC
CGTATTACCGCCTTTGAGTGAGCTGATACCGCTCGCCGCAGCCGAACGACCGAGCGCAGCGAGTCAGTGA
GCGAGGAAGCGGAAGAGCGCCCAATACGCAAACCGCCTCTCCCCGCGCGTTGGCCGATTCATTAATGCAG
CTGGCACGACAGGTTTCCCGACTGGAAAGCGGGCAGTGAGCGCAACGCAATTAATGTGAGTTAGCTCACT
CATTAGGCACCCCAGGCTTTACACTTTATGCTTCCGGCTCGTATGTTGTGTGGAATTGTGAGCGGATAAC
AATTTCACACAGGAAACAGCTATGACCATGATTACGCCAAGCTCTAGCTAGAGGTCGACCAATTCTCATG
TTTGACAGCTTATCATCGCAGATCCGGGCAACGTTGTTGCCATTGCTGCAGGCGCAGAACTGGTAGGTAT
GGAAGATCTATACATTGAATCAATATTGGCAATTAGCCATATTAGTCATTGGTTATATAGCATAAATCAA
TATTGGCTATTGGCCATTGCATACGTTGTATCTATATCATAATATGTACATTTATATTGGCTCATGTCCA
ATATGACCGCCATGTTGACATTGATTATTGACTAGTTATTAATAGTAATCAATTACGGGGTCATTAGTTC
ATAGCCCATATATGGAGTTCCGCGTTACATAACTTACGGTAAATGGCCCGCCTGGCTGACCGCCCAACGA
CCCCCGCCCATTGACGTCAATAATGACGTATGTTCCCATAGTAACGCCAATAGGGACTTTCCATTGACGT
CAATGGGTGGAGTATTTACGGTAAACTGCCCACTTGGCAGTACATCAAGTGTATCATATGCCAAGTCCGC
CCCCTATTGACGTCAATGACGGTAAATGGCCCGCCTGGCATTATGCCCAGTACATGACCTTACGGGACTT
TCCTACTTGGCAGTACATCTACGTATTAGTCATCGCTATTACCATG
Features (pLannotate 1.2.2; 18 found; start..end, strand, type, name):
      2..201     +  promoter       CMV promoter: human cytomegalovirus (CMV) immediate early promoter
    269..307     +  misc_feature   Ad SA (fragment): adenovirus major late transcript splice acceptor (Friedrich and Soriano, 1991)
    340..549     -  CDS            PTP (fragment): TERM_ADE02 - Experimental evidence at protein level: Swiss-Prot protein existence level 1. Protein covalently bound to the viral DNA that acts as a primer for viral genomic replication by DNA strand displacement. Assembles on the viral origin of replication in an initiation complex with viral polymerase, DBP, host NFIA and host POU2F1/OCT1. During initiation, the polymerase covalently couples the first dCTP with Ser- 580 of pTP. The terminal protein stimulates the template activity over 20 fold compared to protein-free templates. Neo-synthesized viral genomes are linked to two preterminal prot
    580..669     +  intron         chimeric intron (fragment): chimera between introns from adenovirus and immunoglobulin heavy chain genes
    688..734     +  CDS            IgH signal sequence (fragment): signal sequence from the mouse immunoglobulin heavy chain variable region
   1033..1593    +  CDS            Cd4 (fragment): CD4_RAT - Experimental evidence at protein level: Swiss-Prot protein existence level 1. Integral membrane glycoprotein that plays an essential role in the immune response and serves multiple functions in responses against both external and internal offenses. In T-cells, functions primarily as a coreceptor for MHC class II molecule:peptide complex. The antigens presented by class II peptides are derived from extracellular proteins while class I peptides are derived from cytosolic proteins. Interacts simultaneously with the T-cell receptor (TCR) and the MHC class II presented by antigen presenti
   1753..1808    +  polyA_signal   β-globin poly(A) signal: rabbit β-globin polyadenylation signal (Gil and Proudfoot, 1987)
   2322..4003    -  rep_origin     oriP (fragment): Epstein-Barr virus oriP replication origin (Yates et al., 2000)
   4130..4234    +  promoter       AmpR promoter: bla
   4235..5095    +  CDS            AmpR: β-lactamase; bla; confers resistance to ampicillin, carbenicillin, and related antibiotics
   5266..5854    +  rep_origin     ori: high-copy-number ColE1/pMB1/pBR322/pUC origin of replication
   6037..6129    +  CDS            lacI (fragment): lac repressor; lacI; The lac repressor binds to the lac operator to inhibit transcription in E. coli. This inhibition can be relieved by adding lactose or isopropyl-β-D-thiogalactopyranoside (IPTG).
   6142..6163    +  protein_bind   CAP binding site: CAP binding activates transcription in the presence of cAMP. E. coli catabolite activator protein
   6178..6208    +  promoter       lac promoter: promoter for the E. coli lac operon
   6216..6232    +  protein_bind   lac operator: The lac repressor binds to the lac operator to inhibit transcription in E. coli. This inhibition can be relieved by adding lactose or isopropyl-β-D-thiogalactopyranoside (IPTG). lac repressor encoded by lacI
   6302..6318    +  promoter       tet promoter (fragment): E. coli promoter for tetracycline efflux protein gene
   6328..6353    -  CDS            bla(M) (fragment): β-lactamase lacking the signal sequence; bla(M); allows cytosolic expression of β-lactamase
   6527..6906    +  enhancer       CMV enhancer: human cytomegalovirus immediate early enhancer
