[The description below was written by a language model from this plasmid's Addgene catalogue record and pLannotate feature annotations shown in this document.]
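Description:
Smp_166340-Cd4-bio-His is a mammalian expression plasmid built on the pTT3 backbone for producing a recombinant, secreted form of the Schistosoma mansoni protein Smp_166340. It is maintained in E. coli through a high-copy ColE1/pUC-type origin with ampicillin selection (AmpR under its own bla promoter). It also carries a fragment of the Epstein-Barr virus oriP, which supports episomal retention in cells expressing EBNA1 and is a characteristic feature of pTT-series vectors used for transient protein production.

Expression is driven by the CMV enhancer and promoter (the enhancer is annotated at the end of the linearised map and is contiguous with the promoter in the circular plasmid). Downstream leader elements are annotated as adenovirus-derived sequence, a splice acceptor and a chimeric intron fragment; the "PTP" CDS hit on the opposite strand most likely reflects this adenoviral leader rather than a functional gene. A mouse immunoglobulin heavy chain signal sequence fragment precedes the cloning region, consistent with directing the product into the secretory pathway. The roughly 220 bp Smp_166340 insert, cloned between retained NotI and AscI sites, is not itself annotated but fits the gap before the rat Cd4 fragment. The backbone supplies the C-terminal tag, comprising rat Cd4 domains 3 and 4, a biotinylation sequence and a 6xHis tag. These parts provide, respectively, a standard antigenic handle, a means of capture on streptavidin, and affinity purification. A rabbit β-globin poly(A) signal terminates the transcript. The plasmid belongs to a library of S. mansoni cell-surface and secreted proteins used to identify serological markers of infection.
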