Addgene plasmid #120592: Smp_166340-Cd4-bio-His
Purpose: Expression of recombinant S. mansoni protein
Depositing lab: Gavin Wright. Depositing organization: Wellcome Sanger Institute. Publication: A library of cell-surface and secreted proteins from Schistosoma mansoni identifies early serological markers of infection. Cécile Crosnier, Anna V. Protasio, Gabriel Rinaldi, Shona Wilson, Matthew Berriman, Gavin J. Wright. bioRXiv 10.1101/593616.
Backbone
  Vector backbone: pTT3
  Backbone manufacturer: Yves Durocher, NRC
  Backbone size w/o insert (bp): 6686
  Vector type: Mammalian Expression
Growth in bacteria
  Bacterial resistance: Ampicillin, 100 μg/mL
  Growth temperature: 37°C
  Growth strain: DH5alpha
  Copy number: High Copy
Gene/Insert
  Gene/Insert name: Smp_166340
  Species: Schistosoma mansoni
  Insert size (bp): 220
  Entrez Gene: Smp_166340 (a.k.a. Smp_166340)
  Promoter: CMV
  Tag / fusion protein: ratCd4(d3+4)-bio-6His (C terminal on backbone)
  Cloning method: Restriction Enzyme; 5′ cloning site NotI (not destroyed); 3′ cloning site AscI (not destroyed)
Terms and licenses: Academic/Nonprofit Terms; Industry Terms: Not Available to Industry
How to cite: Smp_166340-Cd4-bio-His was a gift from Gavin Wright (Addgene plasmid # 120592 ; http://n2t.net/addgene:120592 ; RRID:Addgene_120592)
